>Addgene plasmid #63657 | pCfB2800 | depositor full sequence | sequence record 148987 | pCfB2800 sequence 7408 bps
CATTCATCCGCTCTAACCGAAAAGGAAGGAGTTAGACAACCTGAAGTCTAGGTCCCTATTTATTTTTTTA
TAGTTATGTTAGTATTAAGAACGTTATTTATATTTCAAATTTTTCTTTTTTTTCTGTACAGACGCGTGTA
CGCATGTAACATTATACTGAAAACCTTGCTTGAGAAGGTTTTGGGACGCTCGAAGATCGCGTCAGCTGAA
GCTTCGTACGCTGCAGGTCGACAACCCTTAATATAACTTCGTATAATGTATGCTATACGAAGTTATTAGG
TCTAGAGATCCCAATACAACAGATCACGTGATCTTTTTGTAAGATGAAGTTGAAGTAGTGTTGCACCGTG
CCAATGCAGGTGGCTATTAGATTAAATATGTGATTTGTTCTATTAAGTTTCCTGTATAATTACAAATGAA
TAACGAAATGAGACAAAGAAGAGAACCAATTTTTACAAGCAGCCAAGATTTCCTTGACAGCCTTGGCGAT
AGCATCGCCAACCTCAGTGGTAGAGTTAGAACCACCAAGGTCACCGGTTCTGACACCTGCATCCAAGACA
TTTCTAACAGCTTCTTCAAGAGCCCTACCTTCTTCAACCAAATCCAAGGATAACTTCAACATCATAGCTG
CAGATAAGATGGTAGCAATTGGGTTAACCTTGTTTGCTGGTAAATCTGGGGCAGAACCATGACATGGTTC
GTACAAACCGAATGCCTTGTTAGTGTCAGGTAGGGAAGCTAGAGATGCAGAAGGTAATAAACCCAAAGAA
CCTGGAATAACAGAGGCTTCATCGGAGATAATATCACCAAACATGTTGTTGGTAATAACAACACCGTTTA
GCTTAGTTGGTGATTTAACCAAAATCATAGCAGCAGAGTCGATCAATTGGTGCTGAACAGTTAATTGTGG
GAACTCAGTCTTGATGGTTTCTTCAACAGTCTTTCTCCACAATCTGGAAGAGGCAAGCACGTTAGCCTTG
TCAAGTGACCAGATTGGTAATGGTGGGTTTTGTTGCAATGCCAAGAAAGCAGCCATTCTTGTAATTCTTT
GAACTTCAGGAACACTGTATTTCTCAGAGTCCCAAGCAACTCCGTCACCTTCATCTTCTTTTCTTTCACC
AAAGTAGATACCACCAACCAATTCTCTAACGACGACGAAATCGGTACCCTTTGCATATTCAGGCTTCAAA
GGAGAAAGATCTAGTAAAGAATCAGAAGCAAAGTTACATGGTCTTAAGTTGGCGTATAGACCCAATTCCT
TTCTGATCTTCAATAGACCTTGTTCTGGTCTAACTGCGCCCGTACCCCATTTTGGACCACCAACAGCACC
TAGTAAGACAGCATCGGCTTTCTTAGAGGCTTCTAGAGCTTCATCTGGTAAAGGAGTGCCAGTGGCATCG
ATGGCAGCACCCCCGATCAAGTGATGTTGGAAATTGAACTTAATTTCTGGACGGACTTCAGCAATGGCAT
TCAAGACCTTAATAGCTTCGTCAGTAACTTCTTTACCGACGTGATCACCCGGTAGGACAACGATATTCTT
AGACATGGTATAATCTGTGTAGTGTGGGATACTTTTTACTTCTTCAAATAGGTATCAACAATAAAAATAA
ATCGAAGCAAATGTAGGAATGCGTTAAAGCAGATGTACTTACTTAGAGTACATAGATATATTTATATAAT
TCAATATATAAAAGTATATGAAGCATCTGATGTTGAACCTGTCATGACTCTAAACTGGAATGGGTAGTTA
TGCTTCTGAAGGTTTTCCGTTAGAAAATGAGTGCAGGGATCAGGCCCGGAACCGGTTTTAGCCTGAAAGG
AAAAGAAAAAAATGCGGTGATTACTAGCACGTGACTGCGCTGAATTGGAATCCACCACAAGTACAGCGAA
TGGCAAGAGGGAAGGGGAATATATTGTGCCTGGCGGTAGTCTGCTATATCAAATGTTAAACATAACTAAA
TGCAGTAGTGAATAGAGTAATGTATTTCTACATATGTGGGTAGGGCCAATGGGAGCCCGATGTCTATTGT
ACAGATATTTTCCTTTTATAGTTAATCAATTCAACTTGGAAATCATTGAGTCGATATCTACTTGGATAAC
TGGAGCCGTGGCAGCGTTTGAAATTTGACGAGTCTCCTTGTTTTGTTCGCGCATTTTCAGTTTATTCAAA
CGGGAGATGGCACCGAATCCACTGACTTCTCTGTTCAATTTGAATGGTAATAGGAAGAAAGTACATTTCG
AGAAATTTTCGCCCAACGTCGAAATCTCATGGATGATATCCTCGATACAAATGACACCTTCATCACCTAA
TTTCTCTTCAACGATATTGTTGTCATTCAAGATTATCTCTTTTGGTTCTTTATCTTCTGGCCTTTGCCAC
ATTATTCTAGATCTCTTTTGGATTAAAGAACGGATAGATGCAAGTGAAGGTTGTCCGATAACAATATATG
GTGATACAAGTTTCAACAATGGGTACACGTCCTTGGTAAGTTTGATGAAAACACCAGTGTTCAACTCAAC
AAGTCTCAAAAGAGATAACACTTTGTAAGCCTTTGCTGGGATCTTCACAGCGAGCTCTCGAGAACCCTTA
ATATAACTTCGTATAATGTATGCTATACGAAGTTATTAGGTGATATCAGATCCACTAGTGGCCTATGCAC
CCAATTCGCCCTATAGTGAGTCGTATTACGCGCGCTCACTGGCCGTCGTTTTACAACGTCGTGACTGGGA
AAACCCTGGCGTTACCCCTGCAGGACAGACGTCATTAGTGCTGAGGCATTAATTGATCAATATAAAATGA
TGATAATAATATTTATAGAATTGTGTAGAATTGCAGATTCCCTTTTATGGATTCCTAAATCCTGAGGAGA
ACTTCTAGTATATTCTACATACCTAATATTATTGCCTTATTAAAAATGGAATCCCAACAATTACATCAAA
ATCCACATTCTCAGATCTGCGGCCGCACTCAGACCTGAAGTGAAGTTCCTATACTTTCTAGAGAATAGGA
ACTTCTATAGTGAGTCGAATAAGGGCGACACAAAATTTATTCTAAATGCATAATAAATACTGATAACATC
TTATAGTTTGTATTATATTTTGTATTATCGTTGACATGTATAATTTTGATATCAAAAACTGATTTTCCCT
TTATTATTTTCGAGATTTATTTTCTTAATTCTCTTTAACAAACTAGAAATATTGTATATACAAAAAATCA
TAAATAATAGATGAATAGTTTAATTATAGGTGTTCATCAATCGAAAAAGCAACGTATCTTATTTAAAGTG
CGTTGCTTTTTTCTCATTTATAAGGTTAAATAATTCTCATATATCAAGCAAAGTGACAGGCGCCCTTAAA
TATTCTGACAAATGCTCTTTCCCTAAACTCCCCCCATAAAAAAACCCGCCGAAGCGGGTTTTTACGTTAT
TTGCGGATTAACGATTACTCGTTATCAGAACCGCCCAGGGGGCCCGAGCTTAAGACTGGCCGTCGTTTTA
CAACACAGAAAGAGTTTGTAGAAACGCAAAAAGGCCATCCGTCAGGGGCCTTCTGCTTAGTTTGATGCCT
GGCAGTTCCCTACTCTCGCCTTCCGCTTCCTCGCTCACTGACTCGCTGCGCTCGGTCGTTCGGCTGCGGC
GAGCGGTATCAGCTCACTCAAAGGCGGTAATACGGTTATCCACAGAATCAGGGGATAACGCAGGAAAGAA
CATGTGAGCAAAAGGCCAGCAAAAGGCCAGGAACCGTAAAAAGGCCGCGTTGCTGGCGTTTTTCCATAGG
CTCCGCCCCCCTGACGAGCATCACAAAAATCGACGCTCAAGTCAGAGGTGGCGAAACCCGACAGGACTAT
AAAGATACCAGGCGTTTCCCCCTGGAAGCTCCCTCGTGCGCTCTCCTGTTCCGACCCTGCCGCTTACCGG
ATACCTGTCCGCCTTTCTCCCTTCGGGAAGCGTGGCGCTTTCTCATAGCTCACGCTGTAGGTATCTCAGT
TCGGTGTAGGTCGTTCGCTCCAAGCTGGGCTGTGTGCACGAACCCCCCGTTCAGCCCGACCGCTGCGCCT
TATCCGGTAACTATCGTCTTGAGTCCAACCCGGTAAGACACGACTTATCGCCACTGGCAGCAGCCACTGG
TAACAGGATTAGCAGAGCGAGGTATGTAGGCGGTGCTACAGAGTTCTTGAAGTGGTGGGCTAACTACGGC
TACACTAGAAGAACAGTATTTGGTATCTGCGCTCTGCTGAAGCCAGTTACCTTCGGAAAAAGAGTTGGTA
GCTCTTGATCCGGCAAACAAACCACCGCTGGTAGCGGTGGTTTTTTTGTTTGCAAGCAGCAGATTACGCG
CAGAAAAAAAGGATCTCAAGAAGATCCTTTGATCTTTTCTACGGGGTCTGACGCTCAGTGGAACGACGCG
CGCGTAACTCACGTTAAGGGATTTTGGTCATGAGCTTGCGCCGTCCCGTCAAGTCAGCGTAATGCTCTGC
TTTTACCAATGCTTAATCAGTGAGGCACCTATCTCAGCGATCTGTCTATTTCGTTCATCCATAGTTGCCT
GACTCCCCGTCGTGTAGATAACTACGATACGGGAGGGCTTACCATCTGGCCCCAGCGCTGCGATGATACC
GCGAGAACCACGCTCACCGGCTCCGGATTTATCAGCAATAAACCAGCCAGCCGGAAGGGCCGAGCGCAGA
AGTGGTCCTGCAACTTTATCCGCCTCCATCCAGTCTATTAATTGTTGCCGGGAAGCTAGAGTAAGTAGTT
CGCCAGTTAATAGTTTGCGCAACGTTGTTGCCATCGCTACAGGCATCGTGGTGTCACGCTCGTCGTTTGG
TATGGCTTCATTCAGCTCCGGTTCCCAACGATCAAGGCGAGTTACATGATCCCCCATGTTGTGCAAAAAA
GCGGTTAGCTCCTTCGGTCCTCCGATCGTTGTCAGAAGTAAGTTGGCCGCAGTGTTATCACTCATGGTTA
TGGCAGCACTGCATAATTCTCTTACTGTCATGCCATCCGTAAGATGCTTTTCTGTGACTGGTGAGTACTC
AACCAAGTCATTCTGAGAATAGTGTATGCGGCGACCGAGTTGCTCTTGCCCGGCGTCAATACGGGATAAT
ACCGCGCCACATAGCAGAACTTTAAAAGTGCTCATCATTGGAAAACGTTCTTCGGGGCGAAAACTCTCAA
GGATCTTACCGCTGTTGAGATCCAGTTCGATGTAACCCACTCGTGCACCCAACTGATCTTCAGCATCTTT
TACTTTCACCAGCGTTTCTGGGTGAGCAAAAACAGGAAGGCAAAATGCCGCAAAAAAGGGAATAAGGGCG
ACACGGAAATGTTGAATACTCATATTCTTCCTTTTTCAATATTATTGAAGCATTTATCAGGGTTATTGTC
TCATGAGCGGATACATATTTGAATGTATTTAGAAAAATAAACAAATAGGGGTCAGTGTTACAACCAATTA
ACCAATTCTGAACATTATCGCGAGCCCATTTATACCTGAATATGGCTCATAACACCCCTTGTTTGCCTGG
CGGCAGTAGCGCGGTGGTCCCACCTGACCCCATGCCGAACTCAGAAGTGAAACGCCGTAGCGCCGATGGT
AGTGTGGGGACTCCCCATGCGAGAGTAGGGAACTGCCAGGCATCAAATAAAACGAAAGGCTCAGTCGAAA
GACTGGGCCTTTCGCCCGGGCTAATTATGGGGTGTCGCCCTTATTCGACTCTATAGTGAAGTTCCTATTC
TCTAGAAAGTATAGGAACTTCTGAAGTGGGGATTTAAAGTCGGTGTCCGCGCTGAGGGTTTAATGGCGCG
CCGCGGCCGCCCGCGGTGTTGGAATAAAAATCAACTATCATCTACTAACTAGTATTTACGTTACTAGTAT
ATTATCATATACGGTGTTAGAAGATGACGCAAATGATGAGAAATAGTCATCTAAATTAGTGGAAGCTGAA
ACGCAAGGATTGATAATGTAATAGGATCAATGAATATTAACGCTAGCATTAAGTCCTCAGCGAGCACGCT
GCTTCATGGAATGCGTGCGATGAGCGACCTCATGCTATACCTGAGAAAGCAACCTGACCTACAGGAAAGA
GTTACTCAAGAATAAGAATTTTCGTTTTAAAACCTAAGAGTCACTTTAAAATTTGTATACACTTATTTTT
TTTATAACTTATTTAATAATAAAAATCATAAATCATAAGAAATTCGCTTATTTAGAAGTGTCAACAACGT
ATCTACCAACGGAATGCGTGCGATGCACACACCATAGCTTCAAAATGTTTCTACTCCTTTTTTACTCTTC
CAGATTTTCTCGGACTCCGCGCATCGCCGTACCACTTCAAAACACCCAAGCACAGCATACTAAATTTCCC
CTCTTTCTTCCTCTAGGGTGTCGTTAATTACCCGTACTAAAGGTTTGGAAAAGAAAAAAGAGACCGCCTC
GTTTCTTTTTCTTCGTCGAAAAAGGCAATAAAAATTTTTATCACGTTTCTTTTTCTTGAAAATTTTTTTT
TTTGATTTTTTTCTCTTTCGATGACCTCCCATTGATATTTAAGTTAATAAACGGTCTTCAATTTCTCAAG
TTTCAGTTTCATTTTTCTTGTTCTATTACAACTTTTTTTACTTCTTGCTCATTAGAAAGAAAGCATAGCA
ATCTAATCTAAGTTTTAATTACAAATCTGTCATATGAGCAAAGGAGAAGAACTTTTCACTGGAGTTGTCC
CAATTCTTGTTGAATTAGATGGTGATGTTAATGGGCACAAATTTTCTGTCAGAGGAGAGGGTGAAGGTGA
TGCTACAATCGGAAAACTCACCCTTAAATTTATTTGCACTACTGGAAAACTACCTGTTCCATGGCCAACA
CTTGTCACTACTCTGACCTATGGTGTTCAATGCTTTTCCCGTTATCCGGATCACATGAAAAGGCATGACT
TTTTCAAGAGTGCCATGCCCGAAGGTTATGTACAGGAACGCACTATATCTTTCAAAGATGACGGGAAATA
CAAGACGCGTGCTGTAGTCAAGTTTGAAGGTGATACCCTTGTTAATCGTATCGAGTTAAAGGGTACTGAT
TTTAAAGAAGATGGAAACATTCTCGGACACAAACTCGAGTACAACTTTAACTCACACAATGTATACATCA
CGGCAGACAAACAAAAGAATGGAATCAAAGCTAACTTCACAGTTCGCCACAACGTTGAAGATGGTTCCGT
TCAACTAGCAGACCATTATCAACAAAATACTCCAATTGGCGATGGCCCTGTCCTTTTACCAGACAACCAT
TACCTGTCGACACAAACTGTCCTTTCGAAAGATCCCAACGAAAAGCGTGACCACATGGTCCTTCATGAGT
ACGTAAATGCTGCTGGGATTACACATGGCATGGATGAGCTCTACAAATGAATCGCGTG
Features (pLannotate 1.2.2; 23 found; start..end, strand, type, name):
      6..195     +  terminator     CYC1 terminator: S. cerevisiae CYC1; transcription terminator for CYC1
    243..276     -  protein_bind   loxP: Cre-mediated recombination occurs in the 8-bp core sequence (GCATACAT). Cre recombinase
    461..1540    -  CDS            LEU2: LEU3_YEAST - Experimental evidence at protein level: Swiss-Prot protein existence level 1. Catalyzes the oxidation of 3-carboxy-2-hydroxy-4- methylpentanoate (3-isopropylmalate) to 3-carboxy-4-methyl-2- oxopentanoate. The product decarboxylates to 4-methyl-2 oxopentanoate. From Saccharomyces cerevisiae (strain ATCC 204508 / S288c) (Baker's yeast).
   2059..2610    -  CDS            RLP7 (fragment): RLP7_YEAST - Also known as RPL7. Experimental evidence at protein level: Swiss-Prot protein existence level 1. Involved in the biogenesis of the 60S ribosomal subunit. May act as a specificity factor that binds precursor rRNAs and tethers the enzymes that carry out the early 5' to 3' exonucleolytic reactions that generate the mature rRNAs. From Saccharomyces cerevisiae (strain ATCC 204508 / S288c) (Baker's yeast).
   2593..2626    -  protein_bind   loxP: Cre-mediated recombination occurs in the 8-bp core sequence (GCATACAT). Cre recombinase
   2670..2688    -  promoter       T7 promoter: promoter for bacteriophage T7 RNA polymerase
   2696..2747    +  CDS            lacZα (fragment): LacZα fragment of β-galactosidase; lacZ fragment
   2797..2862    +  CDS            YO192_YEAST (fragment): Experimental evidence at protein level: Swiss-Prot protein existence level 1. From Saccharomyces cerevisiae (strain ATCC 204508 / S288c) (Baker's yeast).
   2862..2942    +  CDS            YO192_YEAST (fragment): Experimental evidence at protein level: Swiss-Prot protein existence level 1. From Saccharomyces cerevisiae (strain ATCC 204508 / S288c) (Baker's yeast).
   2982..3015    -  protein_bind   FRT (minimal): supports FLP-mediated excision but not integration (Turan and Bode, 2011) FLP recombinase from the Saccharomyces cerevisiae 2μ plasmid
   3485..3504    +  CDS            lacZα (fragment): LacZα fragment of β-galactosidase; lacZ fragment
   3529..3546    -  terminator     rrnB T2 terminator (fragment): transcription terminator T2 from the E. coli rrnB gene
   3771..4359    -  rep_origin     ori: high-copy-number ColE1/pMB1/pBR322/pUC origin of replication
   4483..5343    -  CDS            AmpR: β-lactamase; bla; confers resistance to ampicillin, carbenicillin, and related antibiotics
   5346..5442    -  promoter       AmpR promoter (fragment): bla
   5472..5496    -  CDS            KanR (fragment): aminoglycoside phosphotransferase; aph(3')-Ia; confers resistance to kanamycin
   5525..5640    +  ncRNA          5S rRNA: Accession: RF00001 - 5S ribosomal RNA
   5644..5684    +  terminator     rrnB T1 terminator (fragment): transcription terminator T1 from the E. coli rrnB gene
   5728..5761    +  protein_bind   FRT (minimal): supports FLP-mediated excision but not integration (Turan and Bode, 2011) FLP recombinase from the Saccharomyces cerevisiae 2μ plasmid
   5869..5976    -  CDS            YD34A_YEAST (fragment): Protein predicted: Swiss-Prot protein existence level 4. From Saccharomyces cerevisiae (strain ATCC 204508 / S288c) (Baker's yeast).
   6042..6207    -  terminator     ADH1 terminator: S. cerevisiae ADH1; transcription terminator for the S. cerevisiae alcohol dehydrogenase 1 (ADH1) gene
   6263..6662    +  promoter       TEF1 promoter: S. cerevisiae TEF1; promoter for EF-1α
   6684..7397    +  CDS            superfolder GFP: GFP variant that folds robustly even when fused to poorly folded proteins (Pédelacq et al., 2006)
