[The description below was written by a language model from this plasmid's Addgene catalogue record and pLannotate feature annotations shown in this document.]
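Description:
pCfB2800 is a Saccharomyces cerevisiae integrative vector from the EasyCloneMulti set, designed to insert its cargo at multiple genomic sites that share homology with a Ty2 retrotransposon consensus sequence. It has no yeast replication origin in the record. Instead, consensus Ty2 5' and 3' homology arms flank the yeast cassette, so that recombination with the dispersed Ty elements can deliver several copies per genome. In E. coli it is maintained through a high-copy pUC-type origin and selected with the ampicillin resistance gene. The backbone is not named in the catalogue entry, which refers to the publication. The listed size (7460 bp) differs slightly from the annotated sequence record (7408 nt), and the depositor's feature coordinates are offset from the automated annotation by a few to a few dozen bases.

The yeast selection marker is Kluyveromyces lactis LEU2 under its own promoter. According to the depositor's feature list, it is fused to a degradation tag and followed by the K. lactis URA3 terminator. A destabilised marker of this kind plausibly favours clones carrying many integrated copies. The marker is bracketed by loxP sites, so Cre recombinase can excise it after integration and allow the marker to be reused. The payload is a GFP reporter, annotated by similarity as superfolder GFP, driven by the strong constitutive TEF1 promoter and followed by the CYC1 terminator across the plasmid junction. An ADH1 terminator sits upstream in the opposite orientation, consistent with a bidirectional cloning site. The automated annotation also finds minimal FRT sites, rrnB terminator fragments and short lacZα and KanR remnants in the bacterial backbone, which the depositor does not describe. The GFP reporter provides a fluorescence readout of expression from the integrated copies.
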