Addgene plasmid #63657: pCfB2800
Purpose: pCfB2800 is a vector for multiple integrations at sites sharing homology with Ty2Cons. The selective marker is Kl.LEU2. Additionally it contains a PTEF1-GFP as reporter.
Depositing lab: Irina Borodina & Jerome Maury. Depositing organization: Danmarks Tekniske Universitet. Publication: EasyCloneMulti: A Set of Vectors for Simultaneous and Multiple Genomic Integrations in Saccharomyces cerevisiae. Maury J, Germann SM, Baallal Jacobsen SA, Jensen NB, Kildegaard KR, Herrgard MJ, Schneider K, Koza A, Forster J, Nielsen J, Borodina I. PLoS One. 2016 Mar 2;11(3):e0150394. doi: 10.1371/journal.pone.0150394. eCollection 2016. PONE-D-15-45506 PubMed 26934490.
Backbone
  Vector backbone: see publication
  Total vector size (bp): 7460
  Vector type: Yeast Expression, Cre/Lox
  Selectable markers: LEU2
Growth in bacteria
  Bacterial resistance: Ampicillin, 100 μg/mL
  Growth temperature: 37°C
  Growth strain: DH5alpha
  Copy number: Unknown
Gene/Insert
  Gene/Insert name: GFP
  Promoter: TEF1 promoter
  Cloning method: Unknown
  Sequencing primers: 5′ TEF-seq
Terms and licenses: Academic/Nonprofit Terms; Industry Terms: Not Available to Industry
Depositor comments: Please see previous FEMS Yeast Research paper for more details: http://femsyr.oxfordjournals.org/content/14/2/238 Feature list: T CYC1 6..195 loxP 243..302 T K.l. URA3 303..425 Degradation tag 426..476 K.l. LEU2 477..1562 P K.l. LEU2 1563..2592 loxP 2609..2642 Consensus TY2 3' 2782..2968 pUC ori 3755..4398 AmpR 4501..5359 Consensus TY2 5' 5803..6031 T ADH1 6058..6252 P TEF1 6271..6690 GFP 6700..7416
How to cite: pCfB2800 was a gift from Irina Borodina & Jerome Maury (Addgene plasmid # 63657 ; http://n2t.net/addgene:63657 ; RRID:Addgene_63657)
