>Addgene plasmid #63657 | pCfB2800 | addgene partial sequence | sequence record 148974 | L4440 5'-AGCGAGTCAGTGAGCGAG-3'
ATCAAACTAAGCAGAAGGCCCCTGACGGATGGCCTTTTTGCGTTTCTACAAACTCTTTCTGTGTTGTAAA
ACGACGGCCAGTCTTAAGCTCGGGCCCCCTGGGCGGTTCTGATAACGAGTAATCGTTAATCCGCAAATAA
CGTAAAAACCCGCTTCGGCGGGTTTTTTTATGGGGGGAGTTTAGGGAAAGAGCATTTGTCAGAATATTTA
AGGGCGCCTGTCACTTTGCTTGATATATGAGAATTATTTAACCTTATAAATGAGAAAAAAGCAACGCACT
TTAAATAAGATACGTTGCTTTTTCGATTGATGAACACCTATAATTAAACTATTCATCTATTATTTATGAT
TTTTTGTATATACAATATTTCTAGTTTGTTAAAGAGAATTAAGAAAATAAATCTCGAAAATAATAAAGGG
AAAATCAGTTTTTGATATCAAAATTATACATGTCAACGATAATACAAAATATAATACAAACTATAAGATG
TTATCAGTATTTATTATGCATTTAGAATAAATTTTGTGTCGCCCTTATTCGACTCACTATAGAAGTTCCT
ATTCTCTAGAAAGTATAGGAACTTCACTTCAGGTCTGAGTGCGGCCGCAGATCTGAGAATGTGGATTTTG
ATGTAATTGTTGGGATTCCATTTTTAATAAGGCAATAATATTAGGTATGTAGAATATACTAGAAGTTCTC
CTCAGGATTTAGGAATCCATAAAAGGGAATCTGCAATTCTACACAATTCTATAAATATTATTATCATCAT
TTTATATTGATCAATTAATGCCTCAGCACTAATGACGTCTGTCCTGCAGGGGTAACGCCAGGGTTTTCCC
AGTCACGACGTTGTAAAACGACGGCCAGTGAGCGCGCGTAATACGACTCACTATAGGGCGAATTGGGTGC
ATAGGCCACTAGTGGATCTGATATCACCTAATAACTTCGTATAGCATACATTATACGAAGTTATATTAAG
GGTTCTCGAGAGCTCGCTGTGAAGATCCCA
