>Addgene plasmid #63657 | pCfB2800 | addgene partial sequence | sequence record 148977 | TEF_seq 5'-ggtcttcaatttctcaagtttc-3'
ATTACAACTTTTTTTACTTCTTGCTCATTAGAAAGAAAGCATAGCAATCTAATCTAAGTTTTAATTACAA
ATCTGTCATAAAACAATGAGCAAAGGAGAAGAACTTTTCACTGGAGTTGTCCCAATTCTTGTTGAATTAG
ATGGTGATGTTAATGGGCACAAATTTTCTGTCAGAGGAGAGGGTGAAGGTGATGCTACAATCGGAAAACT
CACCCTTAAATTTATTTGCACTACTGGAAAACTACCTGTTCCATGGCCAACACTTGTCACTACTCTGACC
TATGGTGTTCAATGCTTTTCCCGTTATCCGGATCACATGAAAAGGCATGACTTTTTCAAGAGTGCCATGC
CCGAAGGTTATGTACAGGAACGCACTATATCTTTCAAAGATGACGGGAAATACAAGACGCGTGCTGTAGT
CAAGTTTGAAGGTGATACCCTTGTTAATCGTATCGAGTTAAAGGGTACTGATTTTAAAGAAGATGGAAAC
ATTCTCGGACACAAACTCGAGTACAACTTTAACTCACACAATGTATACATCACGGCAGACAAACAAAAGA
ATGGAATCAAAGCTAACTTCACAGTTCGCCACAACGTTGAAGATGGTTCCGTTCAACTAGCAGACCATTA
TCAACAAAATACTCCAATTGGCGATGGCCCTGTCCTTTTACCAGACAACCATTACCTGTCGACACAAACT
GTCCTTTCGAAAGATCCCAACGAAAAGCGTGACCACATGGTCCTTCATGAGTACGTAAATGCTGCTGGGA
TTACACATGGCATGGATGAGCTCTACAAATGAATCGCGTGCATTCATCCGCTCTAACCGAAAAGGAAGGA
GTTAGACAACCTGAAGTCTAGGTCCCTATTTATTTTTTTATAGTTATGTTAGTATTAAGAACGTTATTTA
TATTTCAAATTTTTCTTTTTTTTCTGTACAGACGCGTGTACGCATGTAACATTATACTGAAAACCTTGCT
TGAGAAGGTTT
