>Addgene plasmid #63657 | pCfB2800 | addgene partial sequence | sequence record 148984 | Mombaerts-819 5'-GAGAAGCGCGATCACATGGTCCT-3'
GCTGCTGGGATTACACATGGCATGGATGAGCTCTACAAATGAATCGCGTGCATTCATCCGCTCTAACCGA
AAAGGAAGGAGTTAGACAACCTGAAGTCTAGGTCCCTATTTATTTTTTTATAGTTATGTTAGTATTAAGA
ACGTTATTTATATTTCAAATTTTTCTTTTTTTTCTGTACAGACGCGTGTACGCATGTAACATTATACTGA
AAACCTTGCTTGAGAAGGTTTTGGGACGCTCGAAGATCGCGTCAGCTGAAGCTTCGTACGCTGCAGGTCG
ACAACCCTTAATATAACTTCGTATAATGTATGCTATACGAAGTTATTAGGTCTAGAGATCCCAATACAAC
AGATCACGTGATCTTTTTGTAAGATGAAGTTGAAGTAGTGTTGCACCGTGCCAATGCAGGTGGCTATTAG
ATTAAATATGTGATTTGTTCTATTAAGTTTCCTGTATAATTACAAATGAATAACGAAATGAGACAAAGAA
GAGAACCAATTTTTACAAGCAGCCAAGATTTCCTTGACAGCCTTGGCGATAGCATCGCCAACCTCAGTGG
TAGAGTTAGAACCACCAAGGTCACCGGTTCTGACACCTGCATCCAAGACATTTCTAACAGCTTCTTCAAG
AGCCCTACCTTCTTCAACCAAATCCAAGGATAACTTCAACATCATAGCTGCAGATAAGATGGTAGCAATT
GGGTTAACCTTGTTTGCTGGTAAATCTGGGGCAGAACCATGACATGGTTCGTACAAACCGAATGCCTTGT
TAGTGTCAGGTAGGGAAGCTAGAGATGCAGAAGGTAATAAACCCAAAGAACCTGGAATAACAGAGGCTTC
ATCGGAGATAATATCACCAAACATGTTGTTGGTAATAACAACACCGTTTAGCTTAGTTGGTGATTTAACC
AAAATCATAGCAGCAGAGTCGATCAATTGGTGCTGAACAGTTAATTGTGGGAACTC
